>Addgene plasmid #181887 | pPHR-mCherry-hNPM | addgene full sequence | sequence record 359708 | Addgene NGS Result
TAGTTATTAATAGTAATCAATTACGGGGTCATTAGTTCATAGCCCATATATGGAGTTCCGCGTTACATAA
CTTACGGTAAATGGCCCGCCTGGCTGACCGCCCAACGACCCCCGCCCATTGACGTCAATAATGACGTATG
TTCCCATAGTAACGCCAATAGGGACTTTCCATTGACGTCAATGGGTGGAGTATTTACGGTAAACTGCCCA
CTTGGCAGTACATCAAGTGTATCATATGCCAAGTACGCCCCCTATTGACGTCAATGACGGTAAATGGCCC
GCCTGGCATTATGCCCAGTACATGACCTTATGGGACTTTCCTACTTGGCAGTACATCTACGTATTAGTCA
TCGCTATTACCATGGTGATGCGGTTTTGGCAGTACATCAATGGGCGTGGATAGCGGTTTGACTCACGGGG
ATTTCCAAGTCTCCACCCCATTGACGTCAATGGGAGTTTGTTTTGGCACCAAAATCAACGGGACTTTCCA
AAATGTCGTAACAACTCCGCCCCATTGACGCAAATGGGCGGTAGGCGTGTACGGTGGGAGGTCTATATAA
GCAGAGCTGGTTTAGTGAACCGTCAGATCCGCTAGCGCTACCGGACTCAGATCTCGAGGCCACCATGAAG
ATGGACAAAAAGACTATAGTTTGGTTTAGAAGAGACCTAAGGATTGAGGATAATCCTGCATTAGCAGCAG
CTGCTCACGAAGGATCTGTTTTTCCTGTCTTCATTTGGTGTCCTGAAGAAGAAGGACAGTTTTATCCTGG
AAGAGCTTCAAGATGGTGGATGAAACAATCACTTGCTCACTTATCTCAATCCTTGAAGGCTCTTGGATCT
GACCTCACTTTAATCAAAACCCACAACACGATTTCAGCGATCTTGGATTGTATCCGCGTTACCGGTGCTA
CAAAAGTCGTCTTTAACCACCTCTATGATCCTGTTTCGTTAGTTCGGGACCATACCGTAAAGGAGAAGCT
GGTGGAACGTGGGATCTCTGTGCAAAGCTACAATGGAGATCTATTGTATGAACCGTGGGAGATATACTGC
GAAAAGGGCAAACCTTTTACGAGTTTCAATTCTTACTGGAAGAAATGCTTAGATATGTCGATTGAATCCG
TTATGCTTCCTCCTCCTTGGCGGTTGATGCCAATAACTGCAGCGGCTGAAGCGATTTGGGCGTGTTCGAT
TGAAGAACTAGGGCTGGAGAATGAGGCCGAGAAACCGAGCAATGCGTTGTTAACTAGAGCTTGGTCTCCA
GGATGGAGCAATGCTGATAAGTTACTAAATGAGTTCATCGAGAAGCAGTTGATAGATTATGCAAAGAACA
GCAAGAAAGTTGTTGGGAATTCTACTTCACTACTTTCTCCGTATCTCCATTTCGGGGAAATAAGCGTCAG
ACACGTTTTCCAGTGTGCCCGGATGAAACAAATTATATGGGCAAGAGATAAGAACAGTGAAGGAGAAGAA
AGTGCAGATCTTTTTCTTAGGGGAATCGGTTTAAGAGAGTATTCTCGGTATATATGTTTCAACTTCCCGT
TTACTCACGAGCAATCGTTGTTGAGTCATCTTCGGTTTTTCCCTTGGGATGCTGATGTTGATAAGTTCAA
GGCCTGGAGACAAGGCAGGACCGGTTATCCGTTGGTGGATGCCGGAATGAGAGAGCTTTGGGCTACCGGA
TGGATGCATAACAGAATAAGAGTGATTGTTTCAAGCTTTGCTGTGAAGTTTCTTCTCCTTCCATGGAAAT
GGGGAATGAAGTATTTCTGGGATACACTTTTGGATGCTGATTTGGAATGTGACATCCTTGGCTGGCAGTA
TATCTCTGGGAGTATCCCCGATGGCCACGAGCTTGATCGCTTGGACAATCCCGCGTTACAAGGCGCCAAA
TATGACCCAGAAGGTGAGTACATAAGGCAATGGCTTCCCGAGCTTGCGAGATTGCCAACTGAATGGATCC
ATCATCCATGGGACGCTCCTTTAACCGTACTCAAAGCTTCTGGTGTGGAACTCGGAACAAACTATGCGAA
ACCCATTGTAGACATCGACACAGCTCGTGAGCTACTAGCTAAAGCTATTTCAAGAACCCGTGAAGCACAG
ATCATGATCGGAGCAGCAGCCCGGGATCCACCGGTCGCCACCATGGTGAGCAAGGGCGAGGAGGATAACA
TGGCCATCATCAAGGAGTTCATGCGCTTCAAGGTGCACATGGAGGGCTCCGTGAACGGCCACGAGTTCGA
GATCGAGGGCGAGGGCGAGGGCCGCCCCTACGAGGGCACCCAGACCGCCAAGCTGAAGGTGACCAAGGGT
GGCCCCCTGCCCTTCGCCTGGGACATCCTGTCCCCTCAGTTCATGTACGGCTCCAAGGCCTACGTGAAGC
ACCCCGCCGACATCCCCGACTACTTGAAGCTGTCCTTCCCCGAGGGCTTCAAGTGGGAGCGCGTGATGAA
CTTCGAGGACGGCGGCGTGGTGACCGTGACCCAGGACTCCTCCCTGCAGGACGGCGAGTTCATCTACAAG
GTGAAGCTGCGCGGCACCAACTTCCCCTCCGACGGCCCCGTAATGCAGAAGAAGACCATGGGCTGGGAGG
CCTCCTCCGAGCGGATGTACCCCGAGGACGGCGCCCTGAAGGGCGAGATCAAGCAGAGGCTGAAGCTGAA
GGACGGCGGCCACTACGACGCTGAGGTCAAGACCACCTACAAGGCCAAGAAGCCCGTGCAGCTGCCCGGC
GCCTACAACGTCAACATCAAGTTGGACATCACCTCCCACAACGAGGACTACACCATCGTGGAACAGTACG
AACGCGCCGAGGGCCGCCACTCCACCGGCGGCATGGACGAGCTGTACAAGTCCGGACTCAGATCTCGAGC
TCAAGCTTCGAATTCTGCAGTCGACATGGAAGATTCGATGGACATGGACATGAGCCCCCTGAGGCCCCAG
AACTATCTTTTCGGTTGTGAACTAAAGGCCGACAAAGATTATCACTTTAAGGTGGATAATGATGAAAATG
AGCACCAGTTATCTTTAAGAACGGTCAGTTTAGGGGCTGGTGCAAAGGATGAGTTGCACATTGTTGAAGC
AGAGGCAATGAATTACGAAGGCAGTCCAATTAAAGTAACACTGGCAACTTTGAAAATGTCTGTACAGCCA
ACGGTTTCCCTTGGGGGCTTTGAAATAACACCACCAGTGGTCTTAAGGTTGAAGTGTGGTTCAGGGCCAG
TGCATATTAGTGGACAGCACTTAGTAGCTGTGGAGGAAGATGCAGAGTCAGAAGATGAAGAGGAGGAGGA
TGTGAAACTCTTAAGTATATCTGGAAAGCGGTCTGCCCCTGGAGGTGGTAGCAAGGTTCCACAGAAAAAA
GTAAAACTTGCTGCTGATGAAGATGATGACGATGATGATGAAGAGGATGATGATGAAGATGATGATGATG
ATGATTTTGATGATGAGGAAGCTGAAGAAAAAGCGCCAGTGAAGAAATCTATACGAGATACTCCAGCCAA
AAATGCACAAAAGTCAAATCAGAATGGAAAAGACTCAAAACCATCATCAACACCAAGATCAAAAGGACAA
GAATCCTTCAAGAAACAGGAAAAAACTCCTAAAACACCAAAAGGACCTAGTTCTGTAGAAGACATTAAAG
CAAAAATGCAAGCAAGTATAGAAAAAGGTGGTTCTCTTCCCAAAGTGGAAGCCAAATTCATCAATTATGT
GAAGAATTGCTTCCGGATGACTGACCAAGAGGCTATTCAAGATCTCTGGCAGTGGAGGAAGTCTCTTTAA
TCTAGATCATAATCAGCCATACCACATTTGTAGAGGTTTTACTTGCTTTAAAAAACCTCCCACACCTCCC
CCTGAACCTGAAACATAAAATGAATGCAATTGTTGTTGTTAACTTGTTTATTGCAGCTTATAATGGTTAC
AAATAAAGCAATAGCATCACAAATTTCACAAATAAAGCATTTTTTTCACTGCATTCTAGTTGTGGTTTGT
CCAAACTCATCAATGTATCTTAAGGCGTAAATTGTAAGCGTTAATATTTTGTTAAAATTCGCGTTAAATT
TTTGTTAAATCAGCTCATTTTTTAACCAATAGGCCGAAATCGGCAAAATCCCTTATAAATCAAAAGAATA
GACCGAGATAGGGT
[37 nt withheld, positions 4145-4181]
AAAGAACGTGGACTCCAACGTCAAAGG
[49 nt withheld, positions 4209-4257]
T
[91 nt withheld, positions 4259-4349]
G
[124 nt withheld, positions 4351-4474]
CAGGTGGCACTTTTCGGGGAAATGTGCGCGGAACCCCTATTTGTTTATTTTTCTAAATACATTCAAATAT
GTATCCGCTCATGAGACAATAACCCTGATAAATGCTTCAATAATATTGAAAAAGGAAGAGTCCTGAGGCG
GAAAGAACCAGCTGTGGAATGTGTGTCAGTTAGGGTGTGGAAAGTCCCCAGGCTCCCCAGCAGGCAGAAG
TATGCAAAGCATGCATCTCAATTAGTCAGCAACCAGGTGTGGAAAGTCCCCAGGCTCCCCAGCAGGCAGA
AGTATGCAAAGCATGCATCTCAATTAGTCAGCAACCATAGTCCCGCCCCTAACTCCGCCCATCCCGCCCC
TAACTCCGCCCAGTTCCGCCCATTCTCCGCCCCATGGCTGACTAATTTTTTTTATTTATGCAGAGGCCGA
GGCCGCCTCGGCCTCTGAGCTATTCCAGAAGTAGTGAGGAGGCTTTTTTGGAGGCCTAGGCTTTTGCAAA
GATCGATCAAGAGACAGGATGAGGATCGTTTCGCATGATTGAACAAGATGGATTGCACGCAGGTTCTCCG
GCCGCTTGGGTGGAGAGGCTATTCGGCTATGACTGGGCACAACAGACAATCGGCTGCTCTGATGCCGCCG
TGTTCCGGCTGTCAGCGCAGGGGCGCCCGGTTCTTTTTGTCAAGACCGACCTGTCCGGTGCCCTGAATGA
ACTGCAAGACGAGGCAGCGCGGCTATCGTGGCTGGCCACGACGGGCGTTCCTTGCGCAGCTGTGCTCGAC
GTTGTCACTGAAGCGGGAAGGGACTGGCTGCTATTGGGCGAAGTGCCGGGGCAGGATCTCCTGTCATCTC
ACCTTGCTCCTGCCGAGAAAGTATCCATCATGGCTGATGCAATGCGGCGGCTGCATACGCTTGATCCGGC
TACCTGCCCATTCGACCACCAAGCGAAACATCGCATCGAGCGAGCACGTACTCGGATGGAAGCCGGTCTT
GTCGATCAGGATGATCTGGACGAAGAGCATCAGGGGCTCGCGCCAGCCGAACTGTTCGCCAGGCTCAAGG
CGAGCATGCCCGACGGCGAGGATCTCGTCGTGACCCATGGCGATGCCTGCTTGCCGAATATCATGGTGGA
AAATGGCCGCTTTTCTGGATTCATCGACTGTGGCCGGCTGGGTGTGGCGGACCGCTATCAGGACATAGCG
TTGGCTACCCGTGATATTGCTGAAGAGCTTGGCGGCGAATGGGCTGACCGCTTCCTCGTGCTTTACGGTA
TCGCCGCTCCCGATTCGCAGCGCATCGCCTTCTATCGCCTTCTTGACGAGTTCTTCTGAGCGGGACTCTG
GGGTTCGAAATGACCGACCAAGCGACGCCCAACCTGCCATCACGAGATTTCGATTCCACCGCCGCCTTCT
ATGAAAGGTTGGGCTTCGGAATCGTTTTCCGGGACGCCGGCTGGATGATCCTCCAGCGCGGGGATCTCAT
GCTGGAGTTCTTCGCCCACCCTAGGGGGAGGCTAACTGAAACACGGAAGGAGACAATACCGGAAGGAACC
CGCGCTATGACGGCAATAAAAAGACAGAATAAAACGCACGGTGTTGGGTCGTTTGTTCATAAACGCGGGG
TTCGGTCCCAGGGCTGGCACTCTGTCGATACCCCACCGAGACCCCATTGGGGCCAATACGCCCGCGTTTC
TTCCTTTTCCCCACCCCACCCCCCAAGTTCGGGTGAAGGCCCAGGGCTCGCAGCCAACGTCGGGGCGGCA
GGCCCTGCCATAGCCTCAGGTTACTCATATATACTTTAGATTGATTTAAAACTTCATTTTTAATTTAAAA
GGATCTAGGTGAAGATCCTTTTTGATAATCTCATGACCAAAATCCCTTAACGTGAGTTTTCGTTCCACTG
AGCGTCAGACCCCGTAGAAAAGATCAAAGGATCTTCTTGAGATCCTTTTTTTCTGCGCGTAATCTGCTGC
TTGCAAACAAAAAAACCACCGCTACCAGCGGTGGTTTGTTTGCCGGATCAAGAGCTACCAACTCTTTTTC
CGAAGGTAACTGGCTTCAGCAGAGCGCAGATACCAAATACTGTTCTTCTAGTGTAGCCGTAGTTAGGCCA
CCACTTCAAGAACTCTGTAGCACCGCCTACATACCTCGCTCTGCTAATCCTGTTACCAGTGGCTGCTGCC
AGTGGCGATAAGTCGTGTCTTACCGGGTTGGACTCAAGACGATAGTTACCGGATAAGGCGCAGCGGTCGG
GCTGAACGGGGGGTTCGTGCACACAGCCCAGCTTGGAGCGAACGACCTACACCGAACTGAGATACCTACA
GCGTGAGCTATGAGAAAGCGCCACGCTTCCCGAAGGGAGAAAGGCGGACAGGTATCCGGTAAGCGGCAGG
GTCGGAACAGGAGAGCGCACGAGGGAGCTTCCAGGGGGAAACGCCTGGTATCTTTATAGTCCTGTCGGGT
TTCGCCACCTCTGACTTGAGCGTCGATTTTTGTGATGCTCGTCAGGGGGGCGGAGCCTATGGAAAAACGC
CAGCAACGCGGCCTTTTTACGGTTCCTGGCCTTTTGCTGGCCTTTTGCTCACATGTTCTTTCCTGCGTTA
TCCCCTGATTCTGTGGATAACCGTATTACCGCCATGCAT
Features (pLannotate 1.2.2; 18 found; start..end, strand, type, name):
     61..364     +  enhancer       CMV enhancer: human cytomegalovirus immediate early enhancer
    365..568     +  promoter       CMV promoter: human cytomegalovirus (CMV) immediate early promoter
    591..618     +  misc_feature   MCS (fragment): multiple cloning site
    625..2118    +  CDS            CRY2PHR: N-terminal photolyase homology region of Arabidopsis thaliana cryptochrome 2 binds to CIB1 upon exposure to blue light (Kennedy et al., 2010)
   2119..2135    +  misc_feature   MCS (fragment): multiple cloning site
   2143..2850    +  CDS            mCherry: mCherry is a basic (constitutively fluorescent) red fluorescent protein published in 2004, derived from Discosoma sp.. It is reported to be a very rapidly-maturing monomer with low acid sensitivity.
   2851..2895    +  misc_feature   MCS (fragment): multiple cloning site
   2896..3777    +  CDS            NPM1: NPM_HUMAN - Also known as NPM. Experimental evidence at protein level: Swiss-Prot protein existence level 1. Involved in diverse cellular processes such as ribosome biogenesis, centrosome duplication, protein chaperoning, histone assembly, cell proliferation, and regulation of tumor suppressors p53/TP53 and ARF. Binds ribosome presumably to drive ribosome nuclear export. Associated with nucleolar ribonucleoprotein structures and bind single-stranded nucleic acids. Acts as a chaperonin for the core histones H3, H2B and H4. Stimulates APEX1 endonuclease activity on apurinic/apyrimidinic (AP) dou
   3785..3868    +  CDS            large T antigen (fragment): large T antigen from SV40 (simian virus 40)
   3891..4012    +  polyA_signal   SV40 poly(A) signal: SV40 polyadenylation signal
   4046..4474    -  rep_origin     f1 ori (sequence partly withheld): f1 bacteriophage origin of replication; arrow indicates direction of (+) strand synthesis
   4501..4605    +  promoter       AmpR promoter: bla
   4607..4964    +  promoter       SV40 promoter: SV40 enhancer and early promoter
   4999..5793    +  CDS            NeoR/KanR: aminoglycoside phosphotransferase from Tn5; aph(3')-II (or nptII); confers resistance to neomycin, kanamycin, and G418 (Geneticin®)
   5814..5966    +  CDS            ble (fragment): BLE_KLEPN - Experimental evidence at protein level: Swiss-Prot protein existence level 1. Binding protein with a strong affinity to the bleomycin family of antibiotics. Binds to CL990; an antimitotic-antibiotic compound. From Klebsiella pneumoniae.
   6025..6072    +  polyA_signal   HSV TK poly(A) signal: herpes simplex virus thymidine kinase polyadenylation signal (Cole and Stacy, 1985)
   6163..6179    -  polyA_signal   bGH poly(A) signal (fragment): bovine growth hormone polyadenylation signal
   6401..6989    +  rep_origin     ori: high-copy-number ColE1/pMB1/pBR322/pUC origin of replication
