[The description below was written by a language model from this plasmid's Addgene catalogue record and pLannotate feature annotations shown in this document.]
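Description:
pPHR-mCherry-hNPM is a mammalian expression plasmid built on the Clontech pmCherry-N1 backbone, with a sequenced length of about 7.1 kb. It is maintained in E. coli through a high-copy ColE1/pUC-type origin and also carries an f1 phage origin. A single NeoR/KanR (Tn5 aminoglycoside phosphotransferase) gene serves both hosts. The bacterial AmpR (bla) promoter drives it for kanamycin selection. The SV40 enhancer/early promoter, paired with an HSV TK polyadenylation signal, drives it for G418 selection of transfected mammalian cells. The annotation also picks up short fragments of ble, a bGH poly(A) signal and SV40 large T antigen. These appear to be backbone remnants rather than functional parts.

The payload is one open reading frame under the human CMV immediate-early enhancer and promoter, terminated by the SV40 poly(A) signal. It encodes, from N to C terminus, the photolyase homology region (PHR) of Arabidopsis thaliana cryptochrome 2, the red fluorescent protein mCherry, and human nucleophosmin (NPM1). Short multiple-cloning-site remnants act as linkers between these parts. The NPM1 coding sequence was inserted into a parental pPHR-mCherry vector via XbaI and SalI sites, both of which are retained.

CRY2 PHR binds CIB1-derived CIBN upon blue-light exposure and can also self-associate when illuminated. The fusion therefore behaves as a soluble, light-responsive effector. According to the record, it is used either to form "optodroplets" driven by nucleophosmin, a nucleolar protein, or to recruit nucleophosmin to sites marked by CIBN-fused localizer proteins. mCherry allows these events to be followed by live-cell fluorescence microscopy. The associated study examined whether mouse heterochromatin shows properties of liquid-liquid phase separation.
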