Addgene plasmid #181887: pPHR-mCherry-hNPM
Purpose: Soluble light-dependent effector protein (nucleophosmin) for optodroplet formation or recruitment to CIBN localizers
Depositing lab: Karsten Rippe. Publication: Mouse Heterochromatin Adopts Digital Compaction States without Showing Hallmarks of HP1-Driven Liquid-Liquid Phase Separation. Erdel F, Rademacher A, Vlijm R, Tunnermann J, Frank L, Weinmann R, Schweigert E, Yserentant K, Hummert J, Bauer C, Schumacher S, Al Alwash A, Normand C, Herten DP, Engelhardt J, Rippe K. Mol Cell. 2020 Apr 16;78(2):236-249.e7. doi: 10.1016/j.molcel.2020.02.005. Epub 2020 Feb 25. PubMed 32101700.
Backbone
  Vector backbone: pmCherry-N1
  Backbone manufacturer: Clontech
  Backbone size w/o insert (bp): 3958
  Vector type: Mammalian Expression
  Selectable markers: Neomycin (select with G418)
Growth in bacteria
  Bacterial resistance: Kanamycin, 50 μg/mL
  Growth temperature: 37°C
  Growth strain: DH5alpha
  Copy number: High Copy
Gene/Insert
  Gene/Insert name: PHR-mCherry-hNPM (alt names: PHR domain of CRY2; NPM1)
  Species: H. sapiens (human), A. thaliana (mustard weed)
  Entrez Gene: NPM1 (a.k.a. B23, NPM)
  Promoter: CMV
  Tag / fusion protein: PHR-mCherry (N terminal on insert)
  Cloning method: Restriction Enzyme; 5′ cloning site XbaI (not destroyed); 3′ cloning site SalI (not destroyed)
Terms and licenses: Academic/Nonprofit Terms; Industry Terms: Not Available to Industry
Depositor comments: cloned hNPM into pPHR-mCherry Vector via XbaI/SalI
How to cite: pPHR-mCherry-hNPM was a gift from Karsten Rippe (Addgene plasmid # 181887 ; http://n2t.net/addgene:181887 ; RRID:Addgene_181887)
